Addgene plasmid #108800: pBW1606_pCAG-PV1-PYL-L1-PhiC31-397C-BGHpA
Purpose: Expresses aa397 to C-terminus of PhiC31 integrase fused to PYL CID
Depositing lab: Wilson Wong. Depositing organization: Boston University Main Campus. Publication: High-performance chemical- and light-inducible recombinases in mammalian cells and mice. Weinberg BH, Cho JH, Agarwal Y, Pham NTH, Caraballo LD, Walkosz M, Ortega C, Trexler M, Tague N, Law B, Benman WKJ, Letendre J, Beal J, Wong WW. Nat Commun. 2019 Oct 24;10(1):4845. doi: 10.1038/s41467-019-12800-7. PubMed 31649244.
Backbone
  Vector backbone: pCAGGS
  Vector type: Mammalian Expression, Cre/Lox, Synthetic Biology
Growth in bacteria
  Bacterial resistance: Ampicillin, 100 μg/mL
  Growth temperature: 37°C
  Growth strain: NEB Stable
  Copy number: High Copy
Gene/Insert
  Gene/Insert name: PhiC31 integrase fragment aa397 to C-terminus
  Species: Synthetic
  Promoter: pCAG
  Tag / fusion protein: PYL (N terminal on insert); NLS (C terminal on insert)
  Cloning method: Restriction Enzyme; 5′ cloning site KpnI (not destroyed); 3′ cloning site EcoRI (not destroyed)
Terms and licenses: Academic/Nonprofit Terms; Industry Terms: Not Available to Industry
Depositor comments: Please visit https://www.biorxiv.org/content/10.1101/747121v1 for bioRxiv preprint.
How to cite: pBW1606_pCAG-PV1-PYL-L1-PhiC31-397C-BGHpA was a gift from Wilson Wong (Addgene plasmid # 108800 ; http://n2t.net/addgene:108800 ; RRID:Addgene_108800)
