[The description below was written by a language model from this plasmid's Addgene catalogue record and pLannotate feature annotations shown in this document.]
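Description:
pBW1606_pCAG-PV1-PYL-L1-PhiC31-397C-BGHpA is a mammalian expression plasmid built on the pCAGGS backbone that encodes one half of a chemically inducible split PhiC31 integrase. It is propagated in E. coli at high copy from a ColE1/pUC-type origin and selected with ampicillin through the β-lactamase gene. The backbone also carries an SV40 origin and SV40 poly(A) signal, along with remnants of lac regulatory sequence that have no evident role in the design.

Expression is driven by the CAG promoter, annotated here as its three usual components: the CMV immediate early enhancer, the chicken β-actin promoter and a chimeric β-actin/β-globin intron, which together give strong constitutive transcription in many mammalian cell types. The open reading frame begins with a fragment of Arabidopsis PYL1, the abscisic acid receptor, which serves as a chemically induced dimerization domain. According to the catalogue entry, this is joined through a linker to the PhiC31 integrase fragment running from residue 397 to the C-terminus, followed by a C-terminal nuclear localization signal. The feature table does not annotate the integrase portion, but an unannotated stretch between the PYL1 region and the bGH poly(A) signal is consistent with it; the short "3xHA fragment" call immediately after PYL1 may simply reflect linker sequence. Transcription terminates at the bGH poly(A) signal, with residual rabbit β-globin poly(A) sequence from pCAGGS downstream.

The fragment alone is expected to be inactive. It is intended for co-expression with a complementary N-terminal PhiC31 fragment fused to a PYL binding partner, not specified in this record, so that adding abscisic acid brings the halves together and restores site-specific recombination, for use in synthetic gene circuits in mammalian cells and in mice.
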