Features (pLannotate 1.2.2; 20 found; start..end, strand, type, name):
     46..62      -  protein_bind   lac operator: The lac repressor binds to the lac operator to inhibit transcription in E. coli. This inhibition can be relieved by adding lactose or isopropyl-β-D-thiogalactopyranoside (IPTG). lac repressor encoded by lacI
     70..100     -  promoter       lac promoter: promoter for the E. coli lac operon
    115..136     -  protein_bind   CAP binding site: CAP binding activates transcription in the presence of cAMP. E. coli catabolite activator protein
    149..188     -  CDS            lacI (fragment): lac repressor; lacI; The lac repressor binds to the lac operator to inhibit transcription in E. coli. This inhibition can be relieved by adding lactose or isopropyl-β-D-thiogalactopyranoside (IPTG).
    195..217     +  promoter       SV40 promoter (fragment): SV40 enhancer and early promoter
    221..355     +  rep_origin     SV40 ori: SV40 origin of replication
    375..509     +  polyA_signal   SV40 poly(A) signal: SV40 polyadenylation signal
    511..565     -  CDS            lacI (fragment): lac repressor; lacI; The lac repressor binds to the lac operator to inhibit transcription in E. coli. This inhibition can be relieved by adding lactose or isopropyl-β-D-thiogalactopyranoside (IPTG).
    748..1336    -  rep_origin     ori: high-copy-number ColE1/pMB1/pBR322/pUC origin of replication
   1507..2367    -  CDS            AmpR: β-lactamase; bla; confers resistance to ampicillin, carbenicillin, and related antibiotics
   2368..2472    -  promoter       AmpR promoter: bla
   2503..2882    +  enhancer       CMV enhancer: human cytomegalovirus immediate early enhancer
   2884..3159    +  promoter       chicken β-actin promoter: No description available
   3160..4175    +  intron         chimeric intron: chimera between introns from chicken β-actin and rabbit β-globin
   4319..4849    +  CDS            PYL1 (fragment): PYL1_ARATH - Also known as RCAR12. Experimental evidence at protein level: Swiss-Prot protein existence level 1. Receptor for abscisic acid (ABA) required for ABA-mediated responses such as stomatal closure and germination inhibition. Inhibits the activity of group-A protein phosphatases type 2C (PP2Cs) when activated by ABA (PubMed:19407143, PubMed:19855379, PubMed:19893533, PubMed:19898420, PubMed:23844015, PubMed:21658606). Can be activated by both (-)-ABA and (+)-ABA (PubMed:23844015). From Arabidopsis thaliana (Mouse-ear cress).
   4850..4877    +  CDS            3xHA (fragment): three tandem HA epitope tags
   5576..5800    +  polyA_signal   bGH poly(A) signal: bovine growth hormone polyadenylation signal
   5804..5825    +  promoter       SV40 promoter (fragment): SV40 enhancer and early promoter
   5963..6034    +  CDS            HBB (fragment): HBB_PONPY - Experimental evidence at transcript level: Swiss-Prot protein existence level 2. Involved in oxygen transport from the lung to the various peripheral tissues. From Pongo pygmaeus (Bornean orangutan).
   6105..6160    +  polyA_signal   β-globin poly(A) signal: rabbit β-globin polyadenylation signal (Gil and Proudfoot, 1987)
>Addgene plasmid #108800 | pBW1606_pCAG-PV1-PYL-L1-PhiC31-397C-BGHpA | depositor full sequence | sequence record 205081 | Full Sequence
CCCAAGCTTGGCGTAATCATGGTCATAGCTGTTTCCTGTGTGAAATTGTTATCCGCTCACAATTCCACAC
AACATACGAGCCGGAAGCATAAAGTGTAAAGCCTGGGGTGCCTAATGAGTGAGCTAACTCACATTAATTG
CGTTGCGCTCACTGCCCGCTTTCCAGTCGGGAAACCTGTCGTGCCAGCGGATCCGCATCTCAATTAGTCA
GCAACCATAGTCCCGCCCCTAACTCCGCCCAGTTCCGCCCATTCTCCGCCCCATGGCTGACTAATTTTTT
TTATTTATGCAGAGGCCGAGGCCGCCTCGGCCTCTGAGCTATTCCAGAAGTAGTGAGGAGGCTTTTTTGG
AGGCCTAGGCTTTTGCAAAAAGCTAACTTGTTTATTGCAGCTTATAATGGTTACAAATAAAGCAATAGCA
TCACAAATTTCACAAATAAAGCATTTTTTTCACTGCATTCTAGTTGTGGTTTGTCCAAACTCATCAATGT
ATCTTATCATGTCTGGATCCGCTGCATTAATGAATCGGCCAACGCGCGGGGAGAGGCGGTTTGCGTATTG
GGCGCTCTTCCGCTTCCTCGCTCACTGACTCGCTGCGCTCGGTCGTTCGGCTGCGGCGAGCGGTATCAGC
TCACTCAAAGGCGGTAATACGGTTATCCACAGAATCAGGGGATAACGCAGGAAAGAACATGTGAGCAAAA
GGCCAGCAAAAGGCCAGGAACCGTAAAAAGGCCGCGTTGCTGGCGTTTTTCCATAGGCTCCGCCCCCCTG
ACGAGCATCACAAAAATCGACGCTCAAGTCAGAGGTGGCGAAACCCGACAGGACTATAAAGATACCAGGC
GTTTCCCCCTGGAAGCTCCCTCGTGCGCTCTCCTGTTCCGACCCTGCCGCTTACCGGATACCTGTCCGCC
TTTCTCCCTTCGGGAAGCGTGGCGCTTTCTCATAGCTCACGCTGTAGGTATCTCAGTTCGGTGTAGGTCG
TTCGCTCCAAGCTGGGCTGTGTGCACGAACCCCCCGTTCAGCCCGACCGCTGCGCCTTATCCGGTAACTA
TCGTCTTGAGTCCAACCCGGTAAGACACGACTTATCGCCACTGGCAGCAGCCACTGGTAACAGGATTAGC
AGAGCGAGGTATGTAGGCGGTGCTACAGAGTTCTTGAAGTGGTGGCCTAACTACGGCTACACTAGAAGAA
CAGTATTTGGTATCTGCGCTCTGCTGAAGCCAGTTACCTTCGGAAAAAGAGTTGGTAGCTCTTGATCCGG
CAAACAAACCACCGCTGGTAGCGGTGGTTTTTTTGTTTGCAAGCAGCAGATTACGCGCAGAAAAAAAGGA
TCTCAAGAAGATCCTTTGATCTTTTCTACGGGGTCTGACGCTCAGTGGAACGAAAACTCACGTTAAGGGA
TTTTGGTCATGAGATTATCAAAAAGGATCTTCACCTAGATCCTTTTAAATTAAAAATGAAGTTTTAAATC
AATCTAAAGTATATATGAGTAAACTTGGTCTGACAGTTACCAATGCTTAATCAGTGAGGCACCTATCTCA
GCGATCTGTCTATTTCGTTCATCCATAGTTGCCTGACTCCCCGTCGTGTAGATAACTACGATACGGGAGG
GCTTACCATCTGGCCCCAGTGCTGCAATGATACCGCGAGACCCACGCTCACCGGCTCCAGATTTATCAGC
AATAAACCAGCCAGCCGGAAGGGCCGAGCGCAGAAGTGGTCCTGCAACTTTATCCGCCTCCATCCAGTCT
ATTAATTGTTGCCGGGAAGCTAGAGTAAGTAGTTCGCCAGTTAATAGTTTGCGCAACGTTGTTGCCATTG
CTACAGGCATCGTGGTGTCACGCTCGTCGTTTGGTATGGCTTCATTCAGCTCCGGTTCCCAACGATCAAG
GCGAGTTACATGATCCCCCATGTTGTGCAAAAAAGCGGTTAGCTCCTTCGGTCCTCCGATCGTTGTCAGA
AGTAAGTTGGCCGCAGTGTTATCACTCATGGTTATGGCAGCACTGCATAATTCTCTTACTGTCATGCCAT
CCGTAAGATGCTTTTCTGTGACTGGTGAGTACTCAACCAAGTCATTCTGAGAATAGTGTATGCGGCGACC
GAGTTGCTCTTGCCCGGCGTCAATACGGGATAATACCGCGCCACATAGCAGAACTTTAAAAGTGCTCATC
ATTGGAAAACGTTCTTCGGGGCGAAAACTCTCAAGGATCTTACCGCTGTTGAGATCCAGTTCGATGTAAC
CCACTCGTGCACCCAACTGATCTTCAGCATCTTTTACTTTCACCAGCGTTTCTGGGTGAGCAAAAACAGG
AAGGCAAAATGCCGCAAAAAAGGGAATAAGGGCGACACGGAAATGTTGAATACTCATACTCTTCCTTTTT
CAATATTATTGAAGCATTTATCAGGGTTATTGTCTCATGAGCGGATACATATTTGAATGTATTTAGAAAA
ATAAACAAATAGGGGTTCCGCGCACATTTCCCCGAAAAGTGCCACCTGGGTCGACATTGATTATTGACTA
GTTATTAATAGTAATCAATTACGGGGTCATTAGTTCATAGCCCATATATGGAGTTCCGCGTTACATAACT
TACGGTAAATGGCCCGCCTGGCTGACCGCCCAACGACCCCCGCCCATTGACGTCAATAATGACGTATGTT
CCCATAGTAACGCCAATAGGGACTTTCCATTGACGTCAATGGGTGGAGTATTTACGGTAAACTGCCCACT
TGGCAGTACATCAAGTGTATCATATGCCAAGTACGCCCCCTATTGACGTCAATGACGGTAAATGGCCCGC
CTGGCATTATGCCCAGTACATGACCTTATGGGACTTTCCTACTTGGCAGTACATCTACGTATTAGTCATC
GCTATTACCATGGTCGAGGTGAGCCCCACGTTCTGCTTCACTCTCCCCATCTCCCCCCCCTCCCCACCCC
CAATTTTGTATTTATTTATTTTTTAATTATTTTGTGCAGCGATGGGGGCGGGGGGGGGGGGGGCGCGCGC
CAGGCGGGGCGGGGCGGGGCGAGGGGCGGGGCGGGGCGAGGCGGAAAGGTGCGGCGGCAGCCAATCAGAG
CGGCGCGCTCCGAAAGTTTCCTTTTATGGCGAGGCGGCGGCGGCGGCGGCCCTATAAAAAGCGAAGCGCG
CGGCGGGCGGGAGTCGCTGCGTTGCCTTCGCCCCGTGCCCCGCTCCGCGCCGCCTCGCGCCGCCCGCCCC
GGCTCTGACTGACCGCGTTACTCCCACAGGTGAGCGGGCGGGACGGCCCTTCTCCTCCGGGCTGTAATTA
GCGCTTGGTTTAATGACGGCTCGTTTCTTTTCTGTGGCTGCGTGAAAGCCTTAAAGGGCTCCGGGAGGGC
CCTTTGTGCGGGGGGGAGCGGCTCGGGGGGTGCGTGCGTGTGTGTGTGCGTGGGGAGCGCCGCGTGCGGC
TCCGCGCTGCCCGGCGGCTGTGAGCGCTGCGGGCGCGGCGCGGGGCTTTGTGCGCTCCGCAGTGTGCGCG
AGGGGAGCGCGGCCGGGGGCGGTGCCCCGCGGTGCGGGGGGGGCTGCGAGGGGAACAAAGGCTGCGTGCG
GGGTGTGTGCGTGGGGGGGTGAGCAGGGGGTGTGGGCGCGGCGGTCGGGCTGTAACCCCCCCCTGCACCC
CCCTCCCCGAGTTGCTGAGCACGGCCCGGCTTCGGGTGCGGGGCTCCGTACGGGGCGTGGCGCGGGGCTC
GCCGTGCCGGGCGGGGGGTGGCGGCAGGTGGGGGTGCCGGGCGGGGCGGGGCCGCCTCGGGCCGGGGAGG
GCTCGGGGGAGGGGCGCGGCGGCCCCCGGAGCGCCGGCGGCTGTCGAGGCGCGGCGAGCCGCAGCCATTG
CCTTTTATGGTAATCGTGCGAGAGGGCGCAGGGACTTCCTTTGTCCCAAATCTGTGCGGAGCCGAAATCT
GGGAGGCGCCGCCGCACCCCCTCTAGCGGGCGCGGGGCGAAGCGGTGCGGCGCCGGCAGGAAGGAAATGG
GCGGGGAGGGCCTTCGTGCGTCGCCGCGCCGCCGTCCCCTTCTCCCTCTCCAGCCTCGGGGCTGTCCGCG
GGGGGACGGCTGCCTTCGGGGGGGACGGGGCAGGGCGGGGTTCGGCTTCTGGCGTGTGACCGGCGGCTCT
AGAGCCTCTGCTAACCATGTTCATGCCTTCTTCTTTTTCCTACAGCTCCTGGGCAACGTGCTGGTTATTG
TGCTGTCTCATCATTTTGGCAAAGAATTGATTAATTCGAGCGAAGGCGCGCCCATTACTCGCATCCATTC
TCAGGCTGTCTCGTCTCGTCTCGCACGCGTGCCGCCACCATGGCGCCAACTCAAGACGAGTTCACCCAAC
TCTCCCAATCAATCGCCGAGTTCCACACGTACCAACTCGGTAACGGCCGTTGCTCATCTCTCCTAGCTCA
GCGAATCCACGCGCCGCCGGAAACAGTATGGTCCGTGGTGAGACGTTTCGATAGGCCACAGATTTACAAA
CACTTCATCAAAAGCTGTAACGTGAGTGAAGATTTCGAGATGCGAGTGGGATGCACGCGCGACGTGAACG
TGATAAGTGGATTACCGGCGAATACGTCTCGAGAGAGATTAGATCTGTTGGACGATGATCGGAGAGTGAC
TGGGTTTAGTATAACCGGTGGTGAACATAGGCTGAGGAATTATAAATCGGTTACGACGGTTCATAGATTT
GAGAAAGAAGAAGAAGAAGAAAGGATCTGGACCGTTGTTTTGGAATCTTATGTTGTTGATGTACCGGAAG
GTAATTCGGAGGAAGATACGAGATTGTTTGCTGATACGGTTATTAGATTGAATCTTCAGAAACTTGCTTC
GATCACTGAAGCTATGAACTACCCATACGATGTTCCAGATTACGCTTCCGGAGGGTCTGGCTCCGGATCA
AGTGGTGGCAGCGGTACCGCCCCTGGCCAGCACGAGGGCACCTGTAATGTGAGCATGGCCGCCCTGGACA
AGTTCGTGGCCGAGCGGATCTTCAACAAGATCCGGCACGCCGAGGGCGACGAGGAGACCCTGGCCCTGCT
GTGGGAGGCCGCCAGAAGATTCGGCAAGCTGACCGAGGCCCCCGAGAAGAGCGGCGAGAGGGCCAACCTG
GTGGCCGAGAGAGCCGACGCCCTGAACGCCCTGGAGGAGCTGTACGAGGACAGAGCCGCCGGAGCCTATG
ACGGCCCTGTGGGCAGGAAGCACTTCAGAAAGCAGCAGGCCGCCCTGACCCTGAGACAGCAGGGCGCCGA
GGAAAGACTGGCCGAGCTGGAGGCCGCCGAGGCCCCTAAGCTGCCCCTGGATCAGTGGTTCCCCGAGGAT
GCCGACGCCGACCCCACCGGCCCCAAGTCCTGGTGGGGCAGAGCCAGCGTGGACGACAAGAGGGTGTTCG
TGGGCCTGTTCGTGGATAAGATCGTGGTGACCAAGAGCACCACCGGCAGGGGCCAGGGCACCCCCATCGA
GAAGAGAGCCAGCATCACCTGGGCCAAGCCTCCCACCGACGACGACGAGGATGACGCCCAGGACGGCACC
GAGGACGTGGCCGCCCCCAAGAAAAAGCGGAAGGTGTGAGAATTCCTGTGCCTTCTAGTTGCCAGCCATC
TGTTGTTTGCCCCTCCCCCGTGCCTTCCTTGACCCTGGAAGGTGCCACTCCCACTGTCCTTTCCTAATAA
AATGAGGAAATTGCATCGCATTGTCTGAGTAGGTGTCATTCTATTCTGGGGGGTGGGGTGGGGCAGGACA
GCAAGGGGGAGGATTGGGAAGACAATAGCAGGCATGCTGGGGATGCGGTGGGCTCTATGGCTTCTGAGGC
GGAAAGAACCAGCTGGGGCTCTAGGGGGTATCCCCACGCGCCCTGTAGCGTGTACCGCTGGGAGTTCGTA
GACGGAAACAAACGCAGAATCCAAGCGCGGCCGCCCAGGATACATAGATTACCACAACTCCGAGCCCTTC
CACCGCTAGCGCACTCCTCAGGTGCAGGCTGCCTATCAGAAGGTGGTGGCTGGTGTGGCCAATGCCCTGG
CTCACAAATACCACTGAGATCTTTTTCCCTCTGCCAAAAATTATGGGGACATCATGAAGCCCCTTGAGCA
TCTGACTTCTGGCTAATAAAGGAAATTTATTTTCATTGCAATAGTGTGTTGGAATTTTTTGTGTCTCTCA
CTCGGAAGGACATATGGGAGGGCAAATCATTTAAAACATCAGAATGAGTATTTGGTTTAGAGTTTGGCAA
CATATGCCCATATGCTGGCTGCCATGAACAAAGGTTGGCTATAAAGAGGTCATCAGTATATGAAACAGCC
CCCTGCTGTCCATTCCTTATTCCATAGAAAAGCCTTGACTTGAGGTTAGATTTTTTTTATATTTTGTTTT
GTGTTATTTTTTTCTTTAACATCCCTAAAATTTTCCTTACATGTTTTACTAGCCAGATTTTTCCTCCTCT
CCTGACTACTCCCAGTCATAGCTGTCCCTCTTCTCTTATGGAGATCCCTCGACCTGCAG
