>Addgene plasmid #108800 | pBW1606_pCAG-PV1-PYL-L1-PhiC31-397C-BGHpA | addgene partial sequence | sequence record 226769 | Addgene Partial NGS Result
CAGGTGGGGGTGCCGGGCGGGGCGGGGCCGCCTCGGGCCGGGGAGGGCTCGGGGGAGGGGCGCGGCGGCC
CCCGGAGCGCCGGCGGCTGTCGAGGCGCGGCGAGCCGCAGCCATTGCCTTTTATGGTAATCGTGCGAGAG
GGCGCAGGGACTTCCTTTGTCCCAAATCTGTGCGGAGCCGAAATCTGGGAGGCGCCGCCGCACCCCCTCT
AGCGGGCGCGGGGCGAAGCGGTGCGGCGCCGGCAGGAAGGAAATGGGCGGGGAGGGCCTTCGTGCGTCGC
CGCGCCGCCGTCCCCTTCTCCCTCTCCAGCCTCGGGGCTGTCCGCGGGGGGACGGCTGCCTTCGGGGGGG
ACGGGGCAGGGCGGGGTTCGGCTTCTGGCGTGTGACCGGCGGCTCTAGAGCCTCTGCTAACCATGTTCAT
GCCTTCTTCTTTTTCCTACAGCTCCTGGGCAACGTGCTGGTTATTGTGCTGTCTCATCATTTTGGCAAAG
AATTGATTAATTCGAGCGAAGGCGCGCCCATTACTCGCATCCATTCTCAGGCTGTCTCGTCTCGTCTCGC
ACGCGTGCCGCCACCATGGCGCCAACTCAAGACGAGTTCACCCAACTCTCCCAATCAATCGCCGAGTTCC
ACACGTACCAACTCGGTAACGGCCGTTGCTCATCTCTCCTAGCTCAGCGAATCCACGCGCCGCCGGAAAC
AGTATGGTCCGTGGTGAGACGTTTCGATAGGCCACAGATTTACAAACACTTCATCAAAAGCTGTAACGTG
AGTGAAGATTTCGAGATGCGAGTGGGATGCACGCGCGACGTGAACGTGATAAGTGGATTACCGGCGAATA
CGTCTCGAGAGAGATTAGATCTGTTGGACGATGATCGGAGAGTGACTGGGTTTAGTATAACCGGTGGTGA
ACATAGGCTGAGGAATTATAAATCGGTTACGACGGTTCATAGATTTGAGAAAGAAGAAGAAGAAGAAAGG
ATCTGGACCGTTGTTTTGGAATCTTATGTTGTTGATGTACCGGAAGGTAATTCGGAGGAAGATACGAGAT
TGTTTGCTGATACGGTTATTAGATTGAATCTTCAGAAACTTGCTTCGATCACTGAAGCTATGAACTACCC
ATACGATGTTCCAGATTACGCTTCCGGAGGGTCTGGCTCCGGATCAAGTGGTGGCAGCGGTACCGCCCCT
GGCCAGCACGAGGGCACCTGTAATGTGAGCATGGCCGCCCTGGACAAGTTCGTGGCCGAGCGGATCTTCA
ACAAGATCCGGCACGCCGAGGGCGACGAGGAGACCCTGGCCCTGCTGTGGGAGGCCGCCAGAAGATTCGG
CAAGCTGACCGAGGCCCCCGAGAAGAGCGGCGAGAGGGCCAACCTGGTGGCCGAGAGAGCCGACGCCCTG
AACGCCCTGGAGGAGCTGTACGAGGACAGAGCCGCCGGAGCCTATGACGGCCCTGTGGGCAGGAAGCACT
TCAGAAAGCAGCAGGCCGCCCTGACCCTGAGACAGCAGGGCGCCGAGGAAAGACTGGCCGAGCTGGAGGC
CGCCGAGGCCCCTAAGCTGCCCCTGGATCAGTGGTTCCCCGAGGATGCCGACGCCGACCCCACCGGCCCC
AAGTCCTGGTGGGGCAGAGCCAGCGTGGACGACAAGAGGGTGTTCGTGGGCCTGTTCGTGGATAAGATCG
TGGTGACCAAGAGCACCACCGGCAGGGGCCAGGGCACCCCCATCGAGAAGAGAGCCAGCATCACCTGGGC
CAAGCCTCCCACCGACGACGACGAGGATGACGCCCAGGACGGCACCGAGGACGTGGCCGCCCCCAAGAAA
AAGCGGAAGGTGTGAGAATTCCTGTGCCTTCTAGTTGCCAGCCATCTGTTGTTTGCCCCTCCCCCGTGCC
TTCCTTGACCCTGGAAGGTGCCACTCCCACTGTCCTTTCCTAATAAAATGAGGAAATTGCATCGCATTGT
CTGAGTAGGTGTCATTCTATTCTGGGGGGTGGGGTGGGGCAGGACAGCAAGGGGGAGGATTGGGAAGACA
ATAGCAGGCATGCTGGGGATGCGGTGGGCTCTATGGCTTCTGAGGCGGAAAGAACCAGCTGGGGCTCTAG
GGGGTATCCCCACGCGCCCTGTAGCGTGTACCGCTGGGAGTTCGTAGACGGAAACAAACGCAGAATCCAA
GCGCGGCCGCCCAGGATACATAGATTACCACAACTCCGAGCCCTTCCACCGCTAGCGCACTCCTCAGGTG
CAGGCTGCCTATCAGAAGGTGGTGGCTGGTGTGGCCAATGCCCTGGCTCACAAATACCACTGAGATCTTT
TTCCCTCTGCCAAAAATTATGGGGACATCATGAAGCCCCTTGAGCATCTGACTTCTGGCTAATAAAGGAA
ATTTATTTTCATTGCAATAGTGTGTTGGAATTTTTTGTGTCTCTCACTCGGAAGGACATATGGGAGGGCA
AATCATTTAAAACATCAGAATGAGTATTTGGTTTAGAGTTTGGCAACATATGCCCATATGCTGGCTGCCA
TGAACAAAGGTTGGCTATAAAGAGGTCATCAGTATATGAAACAGCCCCCTGCTGTCCATTCCTTATTCCA
TAGAAAAGCCTTGACTTGAGGTTAGATTTTTTTTATATTTTGTTTTGTGTTATTTTTTTCTTTAACATCC
CTAAAATTTTTCTTACATGTTTTACTAGCCAGATTTTTCCTCCTCTCCTGACTACTCCCAGTCATAGCTG
TCCCTCTTCTCTTATGGAGATCCCTCGACCTGCAGCCCAAGCTTGGCGTAATCATGGTCATAGCTGTTTC
CTGTGTGAAATTGTTATCCGCTCACAATTCCACACAACATACGAGCCGGAAGCATAAAGTGTAAAGCCTG
GGGTGCCTAATGAGTGAGCTAACTCACATTAATTGCGTTGCGCTCACTGCCCGCTTTCCAGTCGGGAAAC
CTGTCGTGCCAGCGGATCCGCATCTCAATTAGTCAGCAACCATAGTCCCGCCCCTAACTCCGCCCAGTTC
CGCCCATTCTCCGCCCCATGGCTGACTAATTTTTTTTATTTATGCAGAGGCCGAGGCCGCCTCGGCCTCT
GAGCTATTCCAGAAGTAGTGAGGAGGCTTTTTTGGAGGCCTAGGCTTTTGCAAAAAGCTAACTTGTTTAT
TGCAGCTTATAATGGTTACAAATAAAGCAATAGCATCACAAATTTCACAAATAAAGCATTTTTTTCACTG
CATTCTAGTTGTGGTTTGTCCAAACTCATCAATGTATCTTATCATGTCTGGATCCGCTGCATTAATGAAT
CGGCCAACGCGCGGGGAGAGGCGGTTTGCGTATTGGGCGCTCTTCCGCTTCCTCGCTCACTGACTCGCTG
CGCTCGGTCGTTCGGCTGCGGCGAGCGGTATCAGCTCACTCAAAGGCGGTAATACGGTTATCCACAGAAT
CAGGGGATAACGCAGGAAAGAACATGTGAGCAAAAGGCCAGCAAAAGGCCAGGAACCGTAAAAAGGCCGC
GTTGCTGGCGTTTTTCCATAGGCTCCGCCCCCCTGACGAGCATCACAAAAATCGACGCTCAAGTCAGAGG
TGGCGAAACCCGACAGGACTATAAAGATACCAGGCGTTTCCCCCTGGAAGCTCCCTCGTGCGCTCTCCTG
TTCCGACCCTGCCGCTTACCGGATACCTGTCCGCCTTTCTCCCTTCGGGAAGCGTGGCGCTTTCTCATAG
CTCACGCTGTAGGTATCTCAGTTCGGTGTAGGTCGTTCGCTCCAAGCTGGGCTGTGTGCACGAACCCCCC
GTTCAGCCCGACCGCTGCGCCTTATCCGGTAACTATCGTCTTGAGTCCAACCCGGTAAGACACGACTTAT
CGCCACTGGCAGCAGCCACTGGTAACAGGATTAGCAGAGCGAGGTATGTAGGCGGTGCTACAGAGTTCTT
GAAGTGGTGGCCTAACTACGGCTACACTAGAAGAACAGTATTTGGTATCTGCGCTCTGCTGAAGCCAGTT
ACCTTCGGAAAAAGAGTTGGTAGCTCTTGATCCGGCAAACAAACCACCGCTGGTAGCGGTGGTTTTTTTG
TTTGCAAGCAGCAGATTACGCGCAGAAAAAAAGGATCTCAAGAAGATCCTTTGATCTTTTCTACGGGGTC
TGACGCTCAGTGGAACGAAAACTCACGTTAAGGGATTTTGGTCATGAGATTATCAAAAAGGATCTTCACC
TAGATCCTTTTAAATTAAAAATGAAGTTTTAAATCAATCTAAAGTATATATGAGTAAACTTGGTCTGACA
GTTACCAATGCTTAATCAGTGAGGCACCTATCTCAGCGATCTGTCTATTTCGTTCATCCATAGTTGCCTG
ACTCCCCGTCGTGTAGATAACTACGATACGGGAGGGCTTACCATCTGGCCCCAGTGCTGCAATGATACCG
CGAGACCCACGCTCACCGGCTCCAGATTTATCAGCAATAAACCAGCCAGCCGGAAGGGCCGAGCGCAGAA
GTGGTCCTGCAACTTTATCCGCCTCCATCCAGTCTATTAATTGTTGCCGGGAAGCTAGAGTAAGTAGTTC
GCCAGTTAATAGTTTGCGCAACGTTGTTGCCATTGCTACAGGCATCGTGGTGTCACGCTCGTCGTTTGGT
ATGGCTTCATTCAGCTCCGGTTCCCAACGATCAAGGCGAGTTACATGATCCCCCATGTTGTGCAAAAAAG
CGGTTAGCTCCTTCGGTCCTCCGATCGTTGTCAGAAGTAAGTTGGCCGCAGTGTTATCACTCATGGTTAT
GGCAGCACTGCATAATTCTCTTACTGTCATGCCATCCGTAAGATGCTTTTCTGTGACTGGTGAGTACTCA
ACCAAGTCATTCTGAGAATAGTGTATGCGGCGACCGAGTTGCTCTTGCCCGGCGTCAATACGGGATAATA
CCGCGCCACATAGCAGAACTTTAAAAGTGCTCATCATTGGAAAACGTTCTTCGGGGCGAAAACTCTCAAG
GATCTTACCGCTGTTGAGATCCAGTTCGATGTAACCCACTCGTGCACCCAACTGATCTTCAGCATCTTTT
ACTTTCACCAGCGTTTCTGGGTGAGCAAAAACAGGAAGGCAAAATGCCGCAAAAAAGGGAATAAGGGCGA
CACGGAAATGTTGAATACTCATACTCTTCCTTTTTCAATATTATTGAAGCATTTATCAGGGTTATTGTCT
CATGAGCGGATACATATTTGAATGTATTTAGAAAAATAAACAAATAGGGGTTCCGCGCACATTTCCCCGA
AAAGTGCCACCTGGGTCGACATTGATTATTGACTAGTTATTAATAGTAATCAATTACGGGGTCATTAGTT
CATAGCCCATATATGGAGTTCCGCGTTACATAACTTACGGTAAATGGCCCGCCTGGCTGACCGCCCAACG
ACCCCCGCCCATTGACGTCAATAATGACGTATGTTCCCATAGTAACGCCAATAGGGACTTTCCATTGACG
TCAATGGGTGGAGTATTTACGGTAAACTGCCCACTTGGCAGTACATCAAGTGTATCATATGCCAAGTACG
CCCCCTATTGACGTCAATGACGGTAAATGGCCCGCCTGGCATTATGCCCAGTACATGACCTTATGGGACT
TTCCTACTTGGCAGTACATCTACGTATTAGTCATCGCTATTACCATGGTCGAGGTGAGCCCCACGTTCTG
CTTCACTCTCCCCATCTCCCCCCCCTCCCCACCCCCAATTTTGTATTTATTTATTTTTTAATTATTTTGT
GCAGCGATGGGGGCGGGGGGGGGG
